>Addgene plasmid #156378 | pNK141e2 | addgene full sequence | sequence record 317804 | Addgene NGS Result
GGAATTGTGAGCGGATAACAATTCTATATCTGTTATTTTTTCCAACCACAGATCTATGAGCAAAGGTGAA
GAACTGTTTACCGGCAGTAAAGGAGAAGAACTTTTCACTGGAGTTGTCCCAATTCTTGTTGAATTAGATG
GTGATGTTAATGGGCACAAATTTTCTGTCAGTGGAGAGGGTGAAGGTGATGCAACATACGGAAAACTTAC
CCTTAAATTTATTTGCACTACTGGAAAACTACCTGTTCCATGGCCAACACTTGTCACTACTCTGACTTAT
GGTGTTCAATGCTTTGCAAGATACCCAGATCATATGAAACAGCATGACTTTTTCAAGAGTGCCATGCCCG
AAGGTTATGTACAGGAAAGAACTATATTTTTCAAAGATGACGGGAACTACAAGACACGTGCTGAAGTCAA
GTTTGAAGGTGATACCCTTGTTAATAGAATCGAGTTAAAAGGTATTGATTTTAAAGAAGATGGAAACATT
CTTGGACACAAATTGGAATACAACTATAACTCACACAAGGTATACATCACGGCAGACAAACAAAAGAATG
GAATCAAAGTTAACTTCAAAACTAGACACAACATTGAAGATGGAAGCGTTCAACTAGCAGACCATTATCA
ACAAAATACTCCAATTGGCGATGGCCCTGTCCTTTTACCAGACAACCATTACCTGTCCACACAATCTAAG
CTTTCGAAAGATCCCAACGAAAAGAGAGACCACATGGTCCTTCTTGAGTTTGTAACAGCTGCTGGGATTA
CACATGGCATGGATGAACTATACAAATAAGTCGACCGGCTGCTAACAAAGCCCGCGGCCGCTGAAGATCG
ATCTCGACGAGTGAGAGAAGATTTTCAGCCTGATACAGATTAAATCAGAACGCAGAAGCGGTCTGATAAA
ACAGAATTTGCCTGGCGGCAGTAGCGCGGTGGTCCCACCTGACCCCATGCCGAACTCAGAAGTGAAACGC
CGTAGCGCCGATGGTAGTGTGGGGTCACCCCATGCGAGAGTAGGGAACTGCCAGGCATCAAATAAAACGA
AAGGCTCAGTCGAAAGACTGGGCCTTTCGTTTTATCTGTTGTTTGTCGGTGAACGCTCTCCTGAGTAGGA
CAAATCCGCCGGGAGCGGATTTGAACGTTGCGAAGCAACGGCCCGGAGGGTGGCGGGCAGGACGCCCGCC
ATAAACTGCCAGGCATCAAATTAAGCAGAAGGCCATCCTGACGGATGGCCTTTTTGCGTTTCTACAGAGC
GTCAGACCCCTTAATAAGATGATCTTCTTGAGATCGTTTTGGTCTGCGCGTAATCTCTTGCTCTGAAAAC
GAAAAAACCGCCTTGCAGGGCGGTTTTTCGAAGGTTCTCTGAGCTACCAACTCTTTGAACCGAGGTAACT
GGCTTGGAGGAGCGCAGTCACCAAAACTTGTCCTTTCAGTTTAGCCTTAACCGGCGCATGACTTCAAGAC
TAACTCCTCTAAATCAATTACCAGTGGCTGCTGCCAGTGGTGCTTTTGCATGTCTTTCCGGGTTGGACTC
AAGACGATAGTTACCGGATAAGGCGCAGCGGTCGGACTGAACGGGGGGTTCGTGCATACAGTCCAGCTTG
GAGCGAACTGCCTACCCGGAACTGAGTGTCAGGCGTGGAATGAGACAAACGCGGCCATAACAGCGGAATG
ACACCGGTAAACCGAAAGGCAGGAACAGGAGAGCGCACGAGGGAGCCGCCAGGGGGAAACGCCTGGTATC
TTTATAGTCCTGTCGGGTTTCGCCACCACTGATTTGAGCGTCAGATTTCGTGATGCTTGTCAGGGGGGCG
GAGCCTATGGAAAAACGGCTTTGCCGCGGCCCTCTCGGATCTGTATGGTGCACTCTCAGTACAATCTGCT
CTGATGCCGCATAGTTAAGCCAGTATACACTCCGCTATCGCTACGTGACTGCCTCGACCTGCAGCAATTC
CAACGCCATCAAAAATAATTCGCGTCTGGCCTTCCTGTAGCCAGCTTTCATCAACATTAAATGTGAGCGA
GTAACAACCCGTCGGATTCTCCGTGGGAACAAACGGCGGATTGACCGTAATGGGATAGGTCACGTTGGTG
TAGATGGGCGCATCGTAACCGTGCATCTGCCAGTTTGAGGGGACGACGACAGTATCGGCCTCAGGAAGAT
CGCACTCCAGCCAGCTTTCCGGCACCGCTTCTGGTGCCGGAAACCAGGCAAAGCGCCATTCGCCATTCAG
GCTGCGCAACTGTTGGGAAGGGCGATCGGTGCGGGCCTCTTCGCTATTACGCCAGCTGGCGAAAGGGGGA
TGTGCTGCAAGGCGATTAAGTTGGGTAACGCCAGGGTTTTCCCAGTCACGACGTTGTAAAACGACGGCCA
GTGAATCCGTAATCATGGTCATAGCTGTTTCCTGTGTGAAATTGTTATCCGCTCACAATTCCACACAACA
TACGAGCCGGAAGCATAAAGTGTAAAGCCTGGGGTGCCTAATGAGTGAGCTAACTTACATTAATTGCGTT
GCGCTCACTGCCCGCTTTCCAGTCGGGAAACCTGTCGTGCCAGCTGCATTAATGAATCGGCCAACGCGCG
GGGAGAGGCGGTTTGCGTATTGGGCGCCAGGGTGGTTTTTCTTTTCACCAGTGAGACGGGCAACAGCTGA
TTGCCCTTCACCGCCTGGCCCTGAGAGAGTTGCAGCAAGCGGTCCACGCTGGTTTGCCCCAGCAGGCGAA
AATCCTGTTTGATGGTGGTTAACGGCGGGATATAACATGAGCTGTCTTCGGTATCGTCGTATCCCACTAC
CGAGATATCCGCACCAACGCGCAGCCCGGACTCGGTAATGGCGCGCATTGCGCCCAGCGCCATCTGATCG
TTGGCAACCAGCATCGCAGTGGGAACGATGCCCTCATTCAGCATTTGCATGGTTTGTTGAAAACCGGACA
TGGCACTCCAGTCGCCTTCCCGTTCCGCTATCGGCTGAATTTGATTGCGAGTGAGATATTTATGCCAGCC
AGCCAGACGCAGACGCGCCGAGACAGAACTTAATGGGCCCGCTAACAGCGCGATTTGCTGGTGACCCAAT
GCGACCAGATGCTCCACGCCCAGTCGCGTACCGTCTTCATGGGAGAAAATAATACTGTTGATGGGTGTCT
GGTCAGAGACATCAAGAAATAACGCCGGAACATTAGTGCAGGCAGCTTCCACAGCAATGGCATCCTGGTC
ATCCAGCGGATAGTTAATGATCAGCCCACTGACGCGTTGCGCGAGAAGATTGTGCACCGCCGCTTTACAG
GCTTCGACGCCGCTTCGTTCTACCATCGACACCACCACGCTGGCACCCAGTTGATCGGCGCGAGATTTAA
TCGCCGCGACAATTTGCGACGGCGCGTGCAGGGCCAGACTGGAGGTGGCAACGCCAATCAGCAACGACTG
TTTGCCCGCCAGTTGTTGTGCCACGCGGTTGGGAATGTAATTCAGCTCCGCCATCGCCGCTTCCACTTTT
TCCCGCGTTTTCGCAGAAACGTGGCTGGCCTGGTTCACCACGCGGGAAACGGTCTGATAAGAGACACCGG
CATACTCTGCGACATCGTATAACGTTACTGGTTTCACATTCACCACCCTGAATTGACTCTCTTCCGGGCG
CTATCATGCCATACCGCGAAAGGTTTTGCACCATTCCATGGTGTCGGAATTGCTGCAGGTCGAGGGGGTC
ATGGCTGCGCCCCGACACCCGCCAACACCCGCTGACGCGCCCTGACGGGCTTGTCTGCTCCCGGCATCCG
CTTACAGACAAGCTGTGACCGTCTCCGGGAGCTGCATGTGTCAGAGGTTTTCACCGTCATCACCGAAACG
CGCGAGGCAGGATGGCGCCCAACAGTCCCCCGGCCACGGGGCCTGCCACCATACCCACGCCGAAACAAGC
GCTCATGAGCCCGAAGTGGCGAGCCCGATCTTCCCCATCGGTGATGTCGGCGATATAGGCGCCAGCAACC
GCACCTGTGGCGCCGGTGATGCCGGCCACGATGCGTCCGGCGTAGAGGATCCGTCGACCTACAGGGGGGG
GGGGCGCTGAGGTCTGCCTCGTGAAGAAGGTGTTGCTGACTCATACCAGGCCTGAATCGCCCCATCATCC
AGCCAGAAAGTGAGGGAGCCACGGTTGATGAGAGCTTTGTTGTAGGTGGACCAGTTGGTGATTTTGAACT
TTTGCTTTGCCACGGAACGGTCTGCGTTGTCGGGAAGATGCGTGATCTGATCCTTCAACTCAGCAAAAGT
TCGATTTATTCAACAAAGCCGCCGTCCCGTCAAGTCAGCGTAATGCTCTGCCAGTGTTACAACCAATTAA
CCAATTCTGATTAGAAAAACTCATCGAGCATCAAATGAAACTGCAATTTATTCATATCAGGATTATCAAT
ACCATATTTTTGAAAAAGCCGTTTCTGTAATGAAGGAGAAAACTCACCGAGGCAGTTCCATAGGATGGCA
AGATCCTGGTATCGGTCTGCGATTCCGACTCGTCCAACATCAATACAACCTATTAATTTCCCCTCGTCAA
AAATAAGGTTATCAAGTGAGAAATCACCATGAGTGACGACTGAATCCGGTGAGAATGGCAAAAGCTTATG
CATTTCTTTCCAGACTTGTTCAACAGGCCAGCCATTACGCTCGTCATCAAAATCACTCGCATCAACCAAA
CCGTTATTCATTCGTGATTGCGCCTGAGCGAGACGAAATACGCGATCGCTGTTAAAAGGACAATTACAAA
CAGGAATCGAATGCAACCGGCGCAGGAACACTGCCAGCGCATCAACAATATTTTCACCTGAATCAGGATA
TTCTTCTAATACCTGGAATGCTGTTTTCCCGGGGATCGCAGTGGTGAGTAACCATGCATCATCAGGAGTA
CGGATAAAATGCTTGATGGTCGGAAGAGGCATAAATTCCATCAGCCAGTTTAGTCTGACCATCTCATCTG
TAACATCATTGGCAACGCTACCTTTGCCATGTTTCAGAAACAACTCTGGCGCATCGGGCTTCCCATACAA
TCGATAGATTGTCGCACCTGATTGCCCGACATTATCGCGAGCCCATTTATACCCATATAAATCAGCATCC
ATGTTGGAATTTAATCGCGGCCTCGAGCAAGACGTTTCCCGTTGAATATGGCTCATAACACCCCTTGTAT
TACTGTTTATGTAAGCAGACAGTTTTATTGTTCATGATGATATATTTTTATCTTGTGCAATGTAACATCA
GAGATTTTGAGACACAACGTGGCTTTCCATCAAAAAAATATTGACAACATAAAAAACTTTGTGTTATACT
TGT
Features (pLannotate 1.2.2; 19 found; start..end, strand, type, name):
      5..21      +  protein_bind   lac operator: The lac repressor binds to the lac operator to inhibit transcription in E. coli. This inhibition can be relieved by adding lactose or isopropyl-β-D-thiogalactopyranoside (IPTG). lac repressor encoded by lacI
     61..84      +  CDS            GFP(1-10) (fragment): fragment of superfolder GFP consisting of the first 10 β-strands associates with GFP11, the 11th β-strand, to reconstitute fluorescent GFP (Cabantous et al., 2005; Kamiyama et al., 2016)
     86..798     +  CDS            GFP (fragment): Aequoria victoria green fluorescent protein
    808..824     +  CDS            SET1 (fragment): solubility-enhancement tag derived from T7 phage gene 10B
    920..1035    +  ncRNA          5S rRNA: Accession: RF00001 - 5S ribosomal RNA
   1039..1125    +  terminator     rrnB T1 terminator: Escherichia coli rrnB; transcription terminator T1 from the E. coli rrnB gene
   1217..1244    +  terminator     rrnB T2 terminator: transcription terminator T2 from the E. coli rrnB gene
   1288..1833    +  rep_origin     p15A ori: Plasmids containing the medium-copy-number p15A origin of replication can be propagated in E. coli cells that contain a second plasmid with the ColE1 origin.
   1864..1941    -  misc_feature   bom (fragment): basis of mobility region from pBR322
   2229..2402    -  CDS            lacZα: LacZα fragment of β-galactosidase; lacZ fragment
   2422..2438    -  protein_bind   lac operator: The lac repressor binds to the lac operator to inhibit transcription in E. coli. This inhibition can be relieved by adding lactose or isopropyl-β-D-thiogalactopyranoside (IPTG). lac repressor encoded by lacI
   2446..2476    -  promoter       lac promoter: promoter for the E. coli lac operon
   2491..2512    -  protein_bind   CAP binding site: CAP binding activates transcription in the presence of cAMP. E. coli catabolite activator protein
   2525..3607    -  CDS            lacI: lac repressor; lacI; The lac repressor binds to the lac operator to inhibit transcription in E. coli. This inhibition can be relieved by adding lactose or isopropyl-β-D-thiogalactopyranoside (IPTG).
   3608..3685    -  promoter       lacIq promoter: lacI (mutant); In the lacIq allele, a single base change in the promoter boosts expression of the lacI gene about 10-fold.
   3821..3860    -  CDS            rop (fragment): Rop protein, which maintains plasmids at low copy number; rop
   3861..4042    -  CDS            TcR (fragment): tetracycline efflux protein; tet; confers resistance to tetracycline
   4064..4210    -  CDS            TRA2_ECOLX (fragment): Protein predicted: Swiss-Prot protein existence level 4. Required for transposition of transposon Tn903. From Escherichia coli.
   4351..5166    -  CDS            KanR: aminoglycoside phosphotransferase; aph(3')-Ia; confers resistance to kanamycin in bacteria or G418 (Geneticin®) in eukaryotes
