[The description below was written by a language model from this plasmid's Addgene catalogue record and pLannotate feature annotations shown in this document.]
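Description:
pNK141e2 is a bacterial synthetic-biology reporter plasmid built on a pACYC184-derived backbone and propagated in E. coli. It replicates from the p15A origin, which is compatible with ColE1-type plasmids and so allows the reporter to be kept in the same cell as a second plasmid. The catalogue lists the plasmid as high copy, although p15A is conventionally described as a medium-copy origin. Selection is with kanamycin, through an aph(3')-Ia aminoglycoside phosphotransferase gene. Short fragments annotated nearby (Tn903 transposition protein, TcR, rop and bom) appear to be remnants of the plasmid's construction history rather than functional parts.

The payload is the synthetic green fluorescent protein mEmerald, which the automated annotation detects as a GFP coding sequence of about 700 bp. The brief GFP(1-10) and SET1 matches at its ends are probably annotation artefacts of the same reading frame or of flanking linker sequence. According to the stated purpose, mEmerald is translated from an orthogonal ribosome binding site, meaning one intended to be read by ribosomes carrying a matching altered 16S anti-Shine-Dalgarno sequence rather than by the host's native ribosomes. Neither this RBS nor the promoter driving the reporter is annotated. A lac operator lies just upstream of the coding sequence, and the plasmid carries lacI under the lacIq promoter, which suggests IPTG-inducible, lac-repressed expression. Transcription ends in a segment of the rrnB operon containing 5S rRNA sequence and the T1 and T2 terminators. A lac promoter/operator/lacZα segment next to lacI is also present.

Fluorescence from this construct serves as a readout of orthogonal ribosome activity, consistent with its use in work on orthogonal translation and heterologous ribosome engineering in E. coli.
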