Addgene plasmid #156378: pNK141e2
Purpose: Expresses orthogonal RBS mEmerald reporter
Depositing lab: Ahmed Badran. Depositing organization: Broad Institute. Publication: Orthogonal translation enables heterologous ribosome engineering in E. coli. Kolber NS, Fattal R, Bratulic S, Carver GD, Badran AH. Nat Commun. 2021 Jan 26;12(1):599. doi: 10.1038/s41467-020-20759-z. PubMed 33500394.
Backbone
  Vector backbone: pACYC184
  Vector type: Synthetic Biology
Growth in bacteria
  Bacterial resistance: Kanamycin, 50 μg/mL
  Growth temperature: 37°C
  Growth strain: NEB Turbos
  Copy number: High Copy
Gene/Insert
  Gene/Insert name: mEmerald
  Species: Synthetic
  Cloning method: Ligation Independent Cloning
Terms and licenses: Academic/Nonprofit Terms; Industry Terms: Not Available to Industry
How to cite: pNK141e2 was a gift from Ahmed Badran (Addgene plasmid # 156378 ; http://n2t.net/addgene:156378 ; RRID:Addgene_156378)
